Addgene plasmid #43839: sZF8
Depositing lab: George Church. Depositing organization: Harvard Medical School. Publication: Barcoding cells using cell-surface programmable DNA-binding domains. Mali P, Aach J, Lee JH, Levner D, Nip L, Church GM. Nat Methods. 2013 Mar 17. doi: 10.1038/nmeth.2407. PubMed 23503053.
Backbone
  Vector backbone: pDisplay
  Backbone manufacturer: Invitrogen
  Vector type: Mammalian Expression
Growth in bacteria
  Bacterial resistance: Ampicillin, 100 μg/mL
  Growth temperature: 37°C
  Growth strain: Top10
  Copy number: Unknown
Gene/Insert
  Gene/Insert name: sZF8
  Species: Synthetic
  Insert size (bp): 315
  Promoter: CMV
  Tag / fusion protein: HA Flag (N terminal on insert); Myc (C terminal on insert)
  Cloning method: Restriction Enzyme; 5′ cloning site BglII (not destroyed); 3′ cloning site SacII (not destroyed)
  Sequencing primers: 5′ CMV_F
Terms and licenses: Academic/Nonprofit Terms; Industry Terms: Not Available to Industry
How to cite: sZF8 was a gift from George Church (Addgene plasmid # 43839 ; http://n2t.net/addgene:43839 ; RRID:Addgene_43839)
