[The description below was written by a language model from this plasmid's Addgene catalogue record.]
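Description:
sZF8 is a mammalian expression plasmid built on the commercial pDisplay backbone, a vector designed to route a cloned protein through the secretory pathway and anchor it on the outer face of the plasma membrane. It is propagated in E. coli under ampicillin selection; the record lists the copy number as unknown and provides no feature table, so the origin of replication and any mammalian selection marker are not documented here.

The payload is a short synthetic insert of about 315 bp named sZF8, cloned between BglII and SacII sites that both remain intact, and transcribed from the CMV promoter for strong constitutive expression in mammalian cells. Judging from the name and the associated publication title, which concerns barcoding cells with cell-surface programmable DNA-binding domains, the insert most likely encodes a surface-displayed zinc finger DNA-binding domain, although the record does not spell out its composition or its DNA target. The protein carries HA and Flag epitopes at its N terminus and a Myc epitope at its C terminus. In the standard pDisplay design, the cloning site lies between an N-terminal secretion leader and a C-terminal transmembrane anchor, which together export the fusion and tether it to the cell surface; these elements are inferred from the backbone rather than listed in the record.

The intended use appears to be displaying a sequence-specific DNA-binding domain on the cell surface, so that expressing cells can be labelled or distinguished by binding of matching DNA probes. The epitope tags allow surface expression to be checked with antibodies. The numbering suggests it is one of a series of such constructs.
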