>Addgene plasmid #43839 | sZF8 | depositor partial sequence | sequence record 59222 | ZF8
GACTACAAGGATGACGACGATAAATCTAGACCCGGGGAGCGCCCCTTCCAGTGTCGCATTTGCATGCGGA
ACTTTTCGGCCCCCTCCAAGCTGGACCGGCATACCCGTACTCATACCGGTGAAAAACCGTTTCAGTGTCG
GATCTGTATGCGAAATTTCTCCCTGGTGGAGAACCTGCGGCGGCATCTACGTACGCACACCGGCGAGAAG
CCATTCCAATGCCGAATATGCATGCGCAACTTCAGTCGGGTGGAGAACCTGCACCGGCACCTAAAAACCC
ACCTGAGGGGATCCCAACTAGTCAAAAGTGAACTG
