>Addgene plasmid #43839 | sZF8 | addgene partial sequence | sequence record 59763 | CMV-F 5'-CGCAAATGGGCGGTAGGCGTG-3'
AGCAGAGCTCTCTGGCTAACTAGAGAACCCACTGCTTACTGGCTTATCGAAATTAATACGACTCACTATA
GGGAGACCCAAGCTTGGTACCGAGCTCGGATCCACTAGTAACGGCCGCCAGTGTGCTGGAATTCGGCTTG
GGGATATCCACCATGGAGACAGACACACTCCTGCTATGGGTACTGCTGCTCTGGGTTCCAGGTTCCACTG
GTGACTATCCATATGATGTTCCAGATTATGCTGGGGCCCAGCCGGCCAGATCTGACTACAAGGATGACGA
CGATAAATCTAGACCCGGGGAGCGCCCCTTCCAGTGTCGCATTTGCATGCGGAACTTTTCGGCCCCCTCC
AAGCTGGACCGGCATACCCGTACTCATACCGGTGAAAAACCGTTTCAGTGTCGGATCTGTATGCGAAATT
TCTCCCTGGTGGAGAACCTGCGGCGGCATCTACGTACGCACACCGGCGAGAAGCCATTCCAATGCCGAAT
ATGCATGCGCAACTTCAGTCGGGTGGAGAACCTGCACCGGCACCTAAAAACCCACCTGAGGGGATCCCAA
CTAGTCAAAAGTGAACTGCCGCGGCTGCAGGTCGACGAACAAAAACTCATCTCAGAAGAGGATCTGAATG
CTGTGGGCCAGGACACGCAGGAGGTCATCGTGGTGCCACACTCCTTGCCCTTTAAGGTGGTGGTGATCTC
AGCCATCCTGGCCCTGGTGGTGCTCACCATCATCTCCCTTATCATCCTCATCATGCTTTGGCAGAAGAAG
CCACGTTAGGCGGCCGCTCGAGATCAGCCTCGACTGTGCCTTCTAGTTGCCAGCCATCTGTTGTTTGCCC
CTCCCCCGTGCCTTCCTTGACCCTGGAAGGTGCCACTCCCACTGTCCTTTCCTAATAAAATGAGGAAATT
GCATCGCATTGTCTGAGTAGGTGTCATTCTATTCTGGGGG
